>Addgene plasmid #233305 | Ubi:ccdb-mTb + mcherry | addgene full sequence | sequence record 464454 | Addgene NGS Result
AGCAAGACGTAGCCCAGCGCGTCGGCCGCCATGCCGGCGATAATGGCCTGCTTCTCGCCGAAACGTTTGG
TGGCGGGACCAGTGACGAAGGCTTGAGCGAGGGCGTGCAAGATTCCGAATACCGCAAGCGACAGGCCGAT
CATCGTCGCGCTCCAGCGAAAGCGGTCCTCGCCGAAAATGACCCAGAGCGCTGCCGGCACCTGTCCTACG
AGTTGCATGATAAAGAAGACAGTCATAAGTGCGGCGACGATAGTCATGCCCCGCGCCCACCGGAAGGAGC
TGACTGGGTTGAAGGCTCTCAAGGGCATCGGTCGACGCTCTCCCTTATGCGACTCCTGCATTAGGAAGCA
GCCCAGTAGTAGGTTGAGGCCGTTGAGCACCGCCGCCGCAAGGAATGGTGCATGCAAGGAGATGGCGCCC
AACAGTCCCCCGGCCACGGGGCCTGCCACCATACCCACGCCGAAACAAGCGCTCATGAGCCCGAAGTGGC
GAGCCCGATCTTCCCCATCGGTGATGTCGGCGATATAGGCGCCAGCAACCGCACCTGTGGCGCCGGTGAT
GCCGGCCACGATGCGTCCGGCGTAGAGGATCCACAGGACGGGTGTGGTCGCCATGATCGCGTAGTCGATA
GTGGCTCCAAGTAGCGAAGCGAGCAGGACTGGGCGGCGGCCAAAGCGGTCGGACAGTGCTCCGAGAACGG
GTGCGCATAGAAATTGCATCAACGCATATAGCGCTAGCAGCACGCCATAGTGACTGGCGATGCTGTCGGA
ATGGACGATATCCCGCAAGAGGCCCGGCAGTACCGGCATAACCAAGCCTATGCCTACAGCATCCAGGGTG
ACGGTGCCGAGGATGACGATGAGCGCATTGTTAGATTTCATACACGGTGCCTGACTGCGTTAGCAATTTA
ACTGTGATAAACTACCGCATTAAAGCTTATCGATGATAAGCTGTCAAACATGAGAATTCTTGAAAATATT
GCGCTGCCATTTTTGGGGTGAGGCCGTTCGCGGCCGAGGGGCGCAGCCCCTGGGGGGATGGGAGCTCGGT
GCCTTGATGTGGGCGCCGGCGGTCGAGTGGCGACGGCGCGGCTTGTCCGCGCCCTGGTAGATTGCCTGGC
CGTAGGCCAGCCATTTTTGAGCGGCCAGCGGCCGCGATAGGCCGACGCGAAGCGGCGGGGCGTAGGGAGC
GCAGCGACCGAAGGGTAGGCGCTTTTTGCAGCTCTTCGGCTGTGCGCTGGCCAGACAGTTATGCACAGGC
CAGGCGGGTTTTAAGAGTTTTAATAAGTTTTAAAGAGTTTTAGGCGGAAAAATCGCCTTTTTTCTCTTTT
ATATCAGTCACTTACATGTGTGACCGGTTCCCAATGTACGGCTTTGGGTTCCCAATGTACGGGTTCCGGT
TCCCAATGTACGGCTTTGGGTTCCCAATGTACGTGCTATCCACAGGAAAGAAGCTTTTTCGACCTTTTTC
CCCTGCTAGGGCAATTTGCCCTAGCATCTGCTCCGTACATTAGGAACCGGCGGATGCTTCGCCCTCGATC
AGGTTGCGGTAGCGCATGACTAGGATCGGGCCAGCCTGCCCCGCCTCCTCCTTCAAATCGTACTCCGGCA
GGTCATTTGACCCGATCAGCTTGCGCACGGTGAAACAGAACTTCTTGAACTCTCCGGCGCTGCCACTGCG
TTCGTAGATCGTCTTGAACAACCATCTGGCTTCTGCCTTGCCTGCGGCGCGGCGTGCCAGGCGGTAGAGA
AAACGGCCGATGCCGGGATCGATCAAAAAGTAATCGGGGTGAACCGTCAGCACGTCCGGGTTCTTGCCTT
CTGTGATCTCGCGGTACATCCAATCAGCTAGCTCGATCTCGATGTACTCCGGCCGCCCGGTTTCGCTCTT
TACGATCTTGTAGCGGCTAATCAAGGCTTCACCCTCGGATACCGTCACCAGGCGGCCGTTCTTGGCCTTC
TTCGTACGCTGCATGGCAACGTGCGTGGTGTTTAACCGAATGCAGGTTTCTACCAGGTCGTCTTTCTGCT
TTCCGCCATCGGCTCGCCGGCAGAACTTGAGTACGTCCGCAACGTGTGGACGGAACACGCGGCCGGGCTT
GTCTCCCTTCCCTTCCCGGTATCGGTTCATGGATTCGGTTAGATGGGAAACCGCCATCAGTACCAGGTCG
TAATCCCACACACTGGCCATGCCGGCCGGCCCTGCGGAAACCTCTACGTGCCCGTCTGGAAGCTCGTAGC
GGATCACCTCGCCAGCTCGTCGGTCACGCTTCGACAGACGGAAAACGGCCACGTCCATGATGCTGCGACT
ATCGCGGGTGCCCACGTCATAGAGCATCGGAACGAAAAAATCTGGTTGCTCGTCGCCCTTGGGCGGCTTC
CTAATCGACGACGCACCGGCTGCCGGCGGTTGCCGGGATTCTTTGCGGATTCGATCAGCGGCCGCTTGCC
ACGATTCACCGGGGCGTGCTTCTGCCTCGATGCGTTGCCGCTGGGCGGCCTGCGCGGCCTTCAACTTCTC
CACCAGGTCATCACCCAGCGCCGCGCCGATTTGTACCGGGCCGGATGGTTTGCGACCGCTCACGCCGATT
CCTCGGGCTTGGGGGTTCCAGTGCCATTGCAGGGCCGGCAGACAACCCAGCCGCTTACGCCTGGCCAACC
GCCCGTTCCTCCACACATGGGGCATTCCACGGCGTCGGTGCCTGGTTGTTCTTGATTTTCCATGCCGCCT
CCTTTAGCCGCTAAAATTCATCTACTCATTTATTCATTTGCTCATTTACTCTGGTAGCTGCGCGATGTAT
TCAGATAGCAGCTCGGTAATGGTCTTGCCTTGGCGTACCGCGTACATCTTCAGCTTGGTGTGATCCTCCG
CCGGCAACTGAAAGTTGACCCGCTTCATGGCTGGCGTGTCTGCCAGGCTGGCCAACGTTGCAGCCTTGCT
GCTGCGTGCGCTCGGACGGCCGGCACTTAGCGTGTTTGTGCTTTTGCTCATTTTCTCTTTACCTCATTAA
CTCAAATGAGTTTTGATTTAATTTCAGCGGCCAGCGCCTGGACCTCGCGGGCAGCGTCGCCCTCGGGTTC
TGATTCAAGAACGGTTGTGCCGGCGGCGGCAGTGCCTGGGTAGCTCACGCGCTGCGTGATACGGGACTCA
AGAATGGGCAGCTCGTACCCGGCCAGCGCCTCGGCAACCTCACCGCCGATGCGCGTGCCTTTGATCGCCC
GCGACACGACAAAGGCCGCTTGTAGCCTTCCATCCGTGACCTCAATGCGCTGCTTAACCAGCTCCACCAG
GTCGGCGGTGGCCCATATGTCGTAAGGGCTTGGCTGCACCGGAATCAGCACGAAGTCGGCTGCCTTGATC
GCGGACACAGCCAAGTCCGCCGCCTGGGGCGCTCCGTCGATCACTACGAAGTCGCGCCGGCCGATGGCCT
TCACGTCGCGGTCAATCGTCGGGCGGTCGATGCCGACAACGGTTAGCGGTTGATCTTCCCGCACGGCCGC
CCAATCGCGGGCACTGCCCTGGGGATCGGAATCGACTAACAGAACATCGGCCCCGGCGAGTTGCAGGGCG
CGGGCTAGATGGGTTGCGATGGTCGTCTTGCCTGACCCGCCTTTCTGGTTAAGTACAGCGATAACCTTCA
TGCGTTCCCCTTGCGTATTTGTTTATTTACTCATCGCATCATATACGCAGCGACCGCATGACGCAAGCTG
TTTTACTCAAATACACATCACCTTTTTAGACGGCGGCGCTCGGTTTCTTCAGCGGCCAAGCTGGCCGGCC
AGGCCGCCAGCTTGGCATCAGACAAACCGGCCAGGATTTCATGCAGCCGCACGGCTGATGGGCTGCCTGT
ATCGAGTGGTGATTTTGTGCCGAGCTGCCGGTCGGGGAGCTGTTGGCTGGCTGGTGGCAGGATATATTGT
GGTGTAAACAAATTGACGCTTAGACAACTTAATAACACATTGCGGACGTTTTTAATGTACTGGGGTGGAT
GCAGTGGGCCCCACTCTGTGGAAGACAATGCCCCGCGGTCCGGAGTAACAGATAAAGCGAAGCTTGAAGG
TGCATGTGACTCCGTCAAGATTACGAAACCGCCAACTACCACGCAAATTGCAATTCTCAATTTCCTAGAA
GGACTCTCCGAAAATGCATCCAATACCAAATATTACCCGTGTCATAGGCACCAAGTGACACCATACATGA
ACACGCGTCACAATATGACTGGAGAAGGGTTCCACACCTTATGCTATAAAACGCCCCACACCCCTCCTCC
TTCCTTCGCAGTTCAATTCCAATATATTCCATTCTCTCTGTGTATTTCCCTACCTCTCCCTTCAAGGTTA
GTCGATTTCTTCTGTTTTTCTTCTTCGTTCTTTCCATGAATTGTGTATGTTCTTTGATCAATACGATGTT
GATTTGATTGTGTTTTGTTTGGTTTCATCGATCTTCAATTTTCATAATCAGATTCAGCTTTTATTATCTT
TACAACAACGTCCTTAATTTGATGATTCTTTAATCGTAGATTTGCTCTAATTAGAGCTTTTTCATGTCAG
ATCCCTTTACAACAAGCCTTAATTGTTGATTCATTAATCGTAGATTAGGGCTTTTTTCATTGATTACTTC
AGATCCGTTAAACGTAACCATAGATCAGGGCTTTTTCATGAATTACTTCAGATCCGTTAAACAACAGCCT
TATTTTTTATACTTCTGTGGTTTTTCAAGAAATTGTTCAGATCCGTTGACAAAAAGCCTTATTCGTTGAT
TCTATATCGTTTTTCGAGAGATATTGCTCAGATCTGTTAGCAACTGCCTTGTTTGTTGATTCTATTGCCG
TGGATTAGGGTTTTTTTTCACGAGATTGCTTCAGATCCGTACTTAAGATTACGTAATGGATTTTGATTCT
GATTTATCTGTGATTGTTGACTCGACAGCGGCCGCACCCCCGGGGGCGCGCCCTTAGGTACCACAAGTTT
GTACAAAAAAGCTGAACGAGAAACGTAAAATGATATAAATATCAATATATTAAATTAGATTTTGCATAAA
AAACAGACTACATAATACTGTAAAACACAACATATCCAGTCACTATGGCGGCCGCATTAGGCACCCCAGG
CTTTACACTTTATGCTTCCGGCTCGTATAATGTGTGGATTTTGAGTTAGGATCCGTCGAGATTTTCAGGA
GCTAAGGAAGCTAAAATGGAGAAAAAAATCACTGGATATACCACCGTTGATATATCCCAATGGCATCGTA
AAGAACATTTTGAGGCATTTCAGTCAGTTGCTCAATGTACCTATAACCAGACCGTTCAGCTGGATATTAC
GGCCTTTTTAAAGACCGTAAAGAAAAATAAGCACAAGTTTTATCCGGCCTTTATTCACATTCTTGCCCGC
CTGATGAATGCTCATCCGGAATTCCGTATGGCAATGAAAGACGGTGAGCTGGTGATATGGGATAGTGTTC
ACCCTTGTTACACCGTTTTCCATGAGCAAACTGAAACGTTTTCATCGCTCTGGAGTGAATACCACGACGA
TTTCCGGCAGTTTCTACACATATATTCGCAAGATGTGGCGTGTTACGGTGAAAACCTGGCCTATTTCCCT
AAAGGGTTTATTGAGAATATGTTTTTCGTCTCAGCCAATCCCTGGGTGAGTTTCACCAGTTTTGATTTAA
ACGTGGCCAATATGGACAACTTCTTCGCCCCCGTTTTCACCATGGGCAAATATTATACGCAAGGCGACAA
GGTGCTGATGCCGCTGGCGATTCAGGTTCATCATGCCGTTTGTGATGGCTTCCATGTCGGCAGAATGCTT
AATGAATTACAACAGTACTGCGATGAGTGGCAGGGCGGGGCGTAAACGCGTGGATCCGGCTTACTAAAAG
CCAGATAACAGTATGCGTATTTGCGCGCTGATTTTTGCGGTATAAGAATATATACTGATATGTATACCCG
AAGTATGTCAAAAAGAGGTATGCTATGAAGCAGCGTATTACAGTGACAGTTGACAGCGACAGCTATCAGT
TGCTCAAGGCATATATGATGTCAATATCTCCGGTCTGGTAAGCACAACCATGCAGAATGAAGCCCGTCGT
CTGCGTGCCGAACGCTGGAAAGCGGAAAATCAGGAAGGGATGGCTGAGGTCGCCCGGTTTATTGAAATGA
ACGGCTCTTTTGCTGACGAGAACAGGGGCTGGTGAAATGCAGTTTAAGGTTTACACCTATAAAAGAGAGA
GCCGTTATCGTCTGTTTGTGGATGTACAGAGTGATATTATTGACACGCCCGGGCGACGGATGGTGATCCC
CCTGGCCAGTGCACGTCTGCTGTCAGATAAAGTCTCCCGTGAACTTTACCCGGTGGTGCATATCGGGGAT
GAAAGCTGGCGCATGATGACCACCGATATGGCCAGTGTGCCGGTCTCCGTTATCGGGGAAGAAGTGGCTG
ATCTCAGCCACCGCGAAAATGACATCAAAAACGCCATTAACCTGATGTTCTGGGGAATATAAATGTCAGG
CTCCCTTATACACAGCCAGTCTGCAGGTCGACCATAGTGACTGGATATGTTGTGTTTTACAGTATTATGT
AGTCTGTTTTTTATGCAAAATCTAATTTAATATATTGATATTTATATCATTTTACGTTTCTCGTTCAGCT
TTCTTGTACAAAGTGGTCCTAGGCGGAGGTGGTTCTGCAAGGGACCCCCCAGTCGCGACCATGATTCCTC
TGTTAAACGCAAAGCAGATTCTCGGGCAGTTGGATGGGGGGAGTGTGGCGGTCCTGCCAGTAGTCGATAG
TACTAATCAATATCTGCTAGATAGAATAGGTGAGTTAAAAAGCGGAGACGCGTGCATAGCCGAATATCAA
CAAGCGGGAAGAGGCTCACGAGGAAGGAAGTGGTTTAGCCCATTCGGGGCGAATCTGTATCTTTCTATGT
TCTGGCGTCTGAAGAGAGGCCCGGCAGCGATTGGATTAGGCCCGGTCATAGGCATCGTTATGGCTGAGGC
TTTAAGAAAGCTAGGTGCTGACAAAGTGCGAGTGAAGTGGCCAAATGACTTATACTTGCAAGACAGGAAG
CTAGCAGGGATTTTAGTCGAGCTAGCCGGTATCACAGGTGACGCTGCACAAATTGTTATAGGGGCCGGTA
TCAATGTGGCCATGCGTAGAGTGGAAGAAAGCGTCGTGAACCAAGGATGGATCACTCTACAGGAGGCTGG
AATTAATTTGGATCGAAACACCTTAGCTGCGATGCTAATTAGAGAACTGCGTGCGGCACTGGAGCTGTTC
GAGCAGGAAGGCTTGGCCCCCTACCTATCAAGGTGGGAAAAGCTGGATAACTTCATTAACCGTCCAGTGA
AATTGATTATTGGAGATAAGGAAATCTTTGGCATCTCACGAGGGATTGACAAGCAAGGGGCATTACTGCT
TGAACAGGATGGGGTTATTAAGCCTTGGATGGGAGGGGAAATCTCCTTAAGGTCAGCGGAGAAGGCGTCC
GGGAAGCCAATCCCAAATCCCCTTCTCGGTCTTGACAGTACCTGATTCGGTTCGAGTATTATGGCATTGG
GAAAACTGTTTTTCTTGTACCATTTGTTGTGCTTGTAATTTACTGTGTTTTTTATTCGGTTTTCGCTATC
GAACTGTGAAATGGAAATGGATGGAGAAGAGTTAATGAATGATATGGTCCTTTTGTTCATTCTCAAATTA
ATATTATTTGTTTTTTCTCTTATTTGTTGTGTGTTGAATTTGAAATTATAAGAGATATGCAAACATTTTG
TTTTGAGTAAAAATGTGTCAAATCAAGGTTCCAGAAGGTAATTATCCAAGATGTAGCATCAAGAATCCAA
TGTTTACGGGAAAAACTATGGAAGTATTATGTGAGCTCAGCAAGAAGCAGATCAATATGCGGCACATATG
CAACCTATGTTCAAAAATGAAGAATGTACAGATACAAGATCCTATACTGCCAGAATACGAAGAAGAATAC
GTAGAAATTGAAAAAGAAGAACCAGGCGAAGAAAAGAATCTTGAAGACGTAAGCACTGACGACAACAATG
AAAAGAAGAAGATAAGGTCGGTGATTGTGAAAGAGACATAGAGGACACATGTAAGGTGGAAAATGTAAGG
GCGGAAAGTAACCTTATCACAAAGGAATCTTATCCCCCACTACTTATCCTTTTATATTTTTCCGTGTCAT
TTTTGCCCTTGAGTTTTCCTATATAAGGAACCAAGTTCGGCATTTGTGAAAACAAGAAAAAATTTGGTGT
AAGCTATTTTCTTTGAAGTACTGAGGATACAACTTCAGAGAAATTTGTAAGTTTGTGATCCGCAAACAAA
AATGGTGAGCAAGGGCGAGGAGGATAACATGGCCATCATCAAGGAGTTCATGCGCTTCAAGGTGCACATG
GAGGGCTCCGTGAACGGCCACGAGTTCGAGATCGAGGGCGAGGGCGAGGGCCGCCCCTACGAGGGCACCC
AGACCGCCAAGCTGAAGGTGACCAAGGGTGGCCCCCTGCCCTTCGCCTGGGACATCCTGTCCCCTCAGTT
CATGTACGGCTCCAAGGCCTACGTGAAGCACCCCGCCGACATCCCCGACTACTTGAAGCTGTCCTTCCCC
GAGGGCTTCAAGTGGGAGCGCGTGATGAACTTCGAGGACGGCGGCGTGGTGACCGTGACCCAGGACTCCT
CCCTGCAGGACGGCGAGTTCATCTACAAGGTGAAGCTGCGCGGCACCAACTTCCCCTCCGACGGCCCCGT
AATGCAGAAGAAGACCATGGGCTGGGAGGCCTCCTCCGAGCGGATGTACCCCGAGGACGGCGCCCTGAAG
GGCGAGATCAAGCAGAGGCTGAAGCTGAAGGACGGCGGCCACTACGACGCTGAGGTCAAGACCACCTACA
AGGCCAAGAAGCCCGTGCAGCTGCCCGGCGCCTACAACGTCAACATCAAGTTGGACATCACCTCCCACAA
CGAGGACTACACCATCGTGGAACAGTACGAACGCGCCGAGGGCCGCCACTCCACCGGCGGCATGGACGAG
CTGTACAAGTGAGATGTGCAGATCGTTCAAACATTTGGCAATAAAGTTTCTTAAGATTGAATCCTGTTGC
CGGTCTTGCGATGATTATCATATAATTTCTGTTGAATTACGTTAAGCATGTAATAATTAACATGTAATGC
ATGACGTTATTTATGAGATGGGTTTTTATGATTAGAGTCCCGCAATTATACATTTAATACGCGATAGAAA
ACAAAATATAGCGCGCAAACTAGGATAAATTATCGCGCGCGGTGTCATCTATGTTACTAGATCCGATGAT
AAGCTGTCAAACATGAGGGACACGAAGTGGTTTAAACTATCAGTGTTTGACAGGATATATTGGCGGGTAA
ACCTAAGAGAAAAGAGCGTTTATTAGAATAATCGGATATTTAAAAGGGCGTGAAAAGGTTTATCCGTTCG
TCCATTTGTATGTGCCAACCACAGGAACCGTAAAAAGGCCGCGTTGCTGGCGTTTTTCCATAGGCTCCGC
CCCCCTGACGAGCATCACAAAAATCGACGCTCAAGTCAGAGGTGGCGAAACCCGACAGGACTATAAAGAT
ACCAGGCGTTTCCCCCTGGAAGCTCCCTCGTGCGCTCTCCTGTTCCGACCCTGCCGCTTACCGGATACCT
GTCCGCCTTTCTCCCTTCGGGAAGCGTGGCGCTTTCTCATAGCTCACGCTGTAGGTATCTCAGTTCGGTG
TAGGTCGTTCGCTCCAAGCTGGGCTGTGTGCACGAACCCCCCGTTCAGCCCGACCGCTGCGCCTTATCCG
GTAACTATCGTCTTGAGTCCAACCCGGTAAGACACGACTTATCGCCACTGGCAGCAGCCACTGGTAACAG
GATTAGCAGAGCGAGGTATGTAGGCGGTGCTACAGAGTTCTTGAAGTGGTGGCCTAACTACGGCTACACT
AGAAGGACAGTATTTGGTATCTGCGCTCTGCTGAAGCCAGTTACCTTCGGAAAAAGAGTTGGTAGCTCTT
GATCCGGCAAACAAACCACCGCTGGTAGCGGTGGTTTTTTTGTTTGCAAGCAGCAGATTACGCGCAGAAA
AAAAGGATCTCAAGAAGATCCTTTGATCTTTTCTACGGGGTCTGACGCTCAGTGGAACGAAAACTCACGT
TAAGGGATTTTGGTCATGAGATTATCAAAAAGGATCTTCACCTAGATCCTTTTAAATTAAAAATGAAGTT
TTAAATCAATCTAAAGTATATATGAGTAAACTTGGTCTGACAGCTAAAACAATTCATCCAGTAAAATATA
ATCGAATATTATGCGCACCCGTGGCCAGGACCCAACGCTGCCCGAGATGCGCCGCGTGCGGCTGCTGGAG
ATGGCGGACGCGATGGATATGTTCTGCCAAGGGTTGGTTTGCGCATTCACAGTTCTCCGCAAGAATTGAT
TGGCTCCAATTCTTGGAGTGGTGAATCCGTTAGCGAGGTGCCGCCGGCTTCCATTCAGGTCGAGGTGGCC
CGGCTCCATGCACCGCGACGCAACGCGGGGAGGCAGACAAGGTATAGGGCGGCGCCTACAATCCATGCCA
ACCCGTTCCATGTGCTCGCCGAGGCGGCATAAATCGCCGTGACGATCAGCGGTCCAATGATCGAAGTTAG
GCTGGTAAGAGCCGCGAGCGATCCTTGAAGCTGTCCCTGATGGTCGTCATCTACCTGCCTGGACAGCATG
GCCTGCAACGCGGGCATCCCGATGCCGCCGGAAGCGAGAAGAATCATAATGGGGAAGGCCATCCAGCCTC
GCGTCGCGAACGCC
Features (pLannotate 1.2.2; 22 found; start..end, strand, type, name):
    929..957     -  promoter       tet promoter: E. coli promoter for tetracycline efflux protein gene
    984..1044    -  rep_origin     oriV (fragment): incP origin of replication
   1250..1444    -  rep_origin     pVS1 oriV: origin of replication for the Pseudomonas plasmid pVS1 (Heeb et al., 2000)
   1510..2583    -  CDS            pVS1 RepA: replication protein from the Pseudomonas plasmid pVS1 (Heeb et al., 2000)
   3012..3641    -  CDS            pVS1 StaA: stability protein from the Pseudomonas plasmid pVS1 (Heeb et al., 2000)
   3905..3929    +  misc_feature   LB T-DNA repeat: left border repeat from nopaline C58 T-DNA
   4963..5087    +  protein_bind   attR1: mutant version of attR; recombination site for the Gateway® LR reaction LR Clonase™
   5112..5142    +  promoter       lac UV5 promoter: E. coli lac promoter with an "up" mutation
   5166..5195    +  promoter       cat promoter (fragment): promoter of the E. coli cat gene encoding chloramphenicol acetyltransferase
   5196..5855    +  CDS            CmR: chloramphenicol acetyltransferase; cat; confers resistance to chloramphenicol
   6034..6192    +  CDS            ccdA (fragment): CCDA_ECO57 - Also known as H, letA. Experimental evidence at protein level: Swiss-Prot protein existence level 1. Antitoxin component of a type II toxin-antitoxin (TA) system which inhibits the post-segregational killing (PSK) of plasmid-free cells, also referred to as a plasmid addiction system. Binds to and blocks the activity of CcdB; will also remove bound CcdB protein from the CcdB-GyrA complex by forming a CcdA-CcdB complex, a process termed rejuvenation. Functions as a transcriptional corepressor for the ccdAB operon, repression also requires CcdB (By similarity). From Escherichia coli
   6197..6499    +  CDS            ccdB: CCDB_ECOLI - Also known as G, letB, letD. Experimental evidence at protein level: Swiss-Prot protein existence level 1. Toxic component of a type II toxin-antitoxin (TA) system, functioning in plasmid maintainence. Responsible for the post- segregational killing (PSK) of plasmid-free cells, also referred to as a plasmid addiction system. Half-life of over 2 hours. Cell killing by CcdB is accompanied by filamentation, defects in chromosome and plasmid segregation, defects in cell division, formation of anucleate cells, decreased DNA synthesis and plasmid loss. Interferes with the activity of DN
   6543..6667    -  protein_bind   attR2: mutant version of attR; recombination site for the Gateway® LR reaction LR Clonase™
   6714..7484    +  CDS            birA (fragment): BIRA_ECOLI - Also known as bioR, dhbB. Experimental evidence at protein level: Swiss-Prot protein existence level 1. Acts both as a biotin--[acetyl-CoA-carboxylase] ligase and a biotin-operon repressor. In the presence of ATP, BirA activates biotin to form the BirA-biotinyl-5'-adenylate (BirA-bio-5'-AMP or holoBirA) complex. HoloBirA can either transfer the biotinyl moiety to the biotin carboxyl carrier protein (BCCP) subunit of acetyl-CoA carboxylase, or bind to the biotin operator site and inhibit transcription of the operon. From Escherichia coli (strain K12).
   7540..7794    +  terminator     E9 terminator (fragment): terminator and polyadenylation signal from the pea rbcS-E9 gene
   7789..8088    +  CDS            IBMP_CSVMV (fragment): Protein inferred from homology: Swiss-Prot protein existence level 3. Enhances the translation of downstream ORFs on polycistronic mRNAs derived from cassava vein mosaic virus. From Cassava vein mosaic virus (CsVMV).
   8332..9039    +  CDS            mCherry: mCherry is a basic (constitutively fluorescent) red fluorescent protein published in 2004, derived from Discosoma sp.. It is reported to be a very rapidly-maturing monomer with low acid sensitivity.
   9051..9303    +  terminator     NOS terminator: nopaline synthase terminator and poly(A) signal
   9358..9382    +  misc_feature   RB T-DNA repeat: right border repeat from nopaline C58 T-DNA
   9505..10093   -  rep_origin     ori: high-copy-number ColE1/pMB1/pBR322/pUC origin of replication
  10264..10292   -  CDS            KanR (fragment): aminoglycoside phosphotransferase; aphA-3; confers resistance to kanamycin
  10485..881     -  CDS            TcR (across the origin): tetracycline efflux protein; tet; confers resistance to tetracycline
