[The description below was written by a language model from this plasmid's Addgene catalogue record and pLannotate feature annotations shown in this document.]
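Description:
Ubi:ccdb-mTb + mcherry is a Gateway destination vector built on the pICH75322 backbone and organised as a plant binary (T-DNA) plasmid of about 10.8 kb. Outside the T-DNA borders it carries a high-copy ColE1/pUC-type origin for E. coli, together with the pVS1 oriV, RepA and StaA functions that normally support replication and stable maintenance in Agrobacterium. A tetracycline efflux gene with its tet promoter provides backbone selection. Only short remnants of an incP oriV and a kanamycin resistance gene are annotated. Because the Gateway cassette encodes the CcdB gyrase toxin, the empty vector is propagated in a ccdB-tolerant strain under chloramphenicol plus tetracycline selection.

Between the nopaline-type left and right border repeats lie two expression units. The first contains attR1, a chloramphenicol acetyltransferase gene, a ccdA fragment, ccdB and attR2, followed by a truncated BirA-derived coding sequence corresponding to the miniTurbo biotin ligase, then a pea rbcS-E9 terminator. An LR reaction replaces the CmR/ccdB cassette with a gene of interest, which the record indicates becomes fused at its C terminus to miniTurbo. The name implies a ubiquitin promoter upstream of attR1, and about 1 kb of unannotated sequence lies there, but the feature table does not identify it or its species of origin. The second unit expresses mCherry with a NOS terminator. The upstream cassava vein mosaic virus-derived sequence is annotated as a coding fragment but probably reflects a CsVMV promoter region.

The design suits proximity-dependent biotin labelling of a bait protein's neighbours in plant cells, probably delivered by Agrobacterium, with red fluorescence marking transformed tissue. The record does not state a specific application or a plant selectable marker, and it notes that the deposited sequence is for reference only.
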