Addgene plasmid #233305: Ubi:ccdb-mTb + mcherry
Depositing lab: Thomas Baum.
Backbone
  Vector backbone: pICH75322
  Vector type: Gateway destination
Growth in bacteria
  Bacterial resistance: Chloramphenicol and Tetracycline, 25 & 10 μg/mL
  Growth temperature: 37°C
  Growth strain: ccdB Survival
  Copy number: High Copy
Gene/Insert
  Gene/Insert name: Ubi:ccdb-mTb + mcherry
  Species: Other
  Tag / fusion protein: miniTurbo-ID (C terminal on insert)
  Cloning method: Gateway Cloning
Terms and licenses: Academic/Nonprofit Terms; Industry Terms: Not Available to Industry
Depositor comments: This plasmid contains the Gateway technology from Invitrogen; Invitrogen requires purchasing of Gateway Clonase for carrying out the Gateway recombinational cloning reaction http://www.invitrogen.comPlease note that the full plasmid sequence is provided as a reference only, and may not match the exact sequence of the plasmid.
How to cite: Ubi:ccdb-mTb + mcherry was a gift from Thomas Baum (Addgene plasmid # 233305 ; http://n2t.net/addgene:233305 ; RRID:Addgene_233305)
